Addgene plasmid #108749: pBW2164_pCAG-PV1-FlpO-N168-L1-GID1-NLS-BGHpA
Purpose: Expresses N-terminus to aa168 of Flp recombinase fused to GID1 CID
Depositing lab: Wilson Wong. Depositing organization: Boston University Main Campus. Publication: High-performance chemical- and light-inducible recombinases in mammalian cells and mice. Weinberg BH, Cho JH, Agarwal Y, Pham NTH, Caraballo LD, Walkosz M, Ortega C, Trexler M, Tague N, Law B, Benman WKJ, Letendre J, Beal J, Wong WW. Nat Commun. 2019 Oct 24;10(1):4845. doi: 10.1038/s41467-019-12800-7. PubMed 31649244.
Backbone
  Vector backbone: pCAGGS
  Vector type: Mammalian Expression, Cre/Lox, Synthetic Biology
Growth in bacteria
  Bacterial resistance: Ampicillin, 100 μg/mL
  Growth temperature: 37°C
  Growth strain: NEB Stable
  Copy number: High Copy
Gene/Insert
  Gene/Insert name: Flp recombinase fragment N-terminus to aa168
  Species: Synthetic
  Promoter: pCAG
  Tag / fusion protein: GID1,NLS (C terminal on insert)
  Cloning method: Restriction Enzyme; 5′ cloning site MluI (not destroyed); 3′ cloning site BspEI (not destroyed)
Terms and licenses: Academic/Nonprofit Terms; Industry Terms: Not Available to Industry
Depositor comments: Please visit https://www.biorxiv.org/content/10.1101/747121v1 for bioRxiv preprint.
How to cite: pBW2164_pCAG-PV1-FlpO-N168-L1-GID1-NLS-BGHpA was a gift from Wilson Wong (Addgene plasmid # 108749 ; http://n2t.net/addgene:108749 ; RRID:Addgene_108749)
