[The description below was written by a language model from this plasmid's Addgene catalogue record and pLannotate feature annotations shown in this document.]
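Description:
pBW2164_pCAG-PV1-FlpO-N168-L1-GID1-NLS-BGHpA is a 6.8 kb mammalian expression plasmid built on the pCAGGS backbone that encodes one half of a split, chemically inducible Flp recombinase. It is maintained in E. coli at high copy through a ColE1/pUC-type origin and selected with ampicillin via the β-lactamase gene. The backbone also carries an SV40 origin with an SV40 poly(A) signal, along with residual lac promoter/operator and lacI fragments that have no evident role in the design.

Expression is driven by the CAG promoter, annotated here as the CMV immediate-early enhancer, the chicken β-actin promoter and the chimeric β-actin/β-globin intron, which together give strong constitutive transcription in many mammalian cell types. The open reading frame begins with a fragment of codon-optimised FlpO running from the N-terminus to amino acid 168. According to the name, it is joined through a linker (L1) to the Arabidopsis gibberellin receptor GID1A and ends with a C-terminal nuclear localisation signal. A bovine growth hormone poly(A) signal terminates the transcript, with remnants of the original pCAGGS rabbit β-globin 3′ region and poly(A) signal lying downstream. The meaning of the "PV1" element in the name is not stated in the record.

GID1 serves as a chemically induced dimerisation domain. In plants it binds DELLA proteins in response to gibberellin, so this construct is presumably co-expressed with a complementary C-terminal Flp fragment fused to a GID1 binding partner, which the record does not describe. Adding the inducer would then bring the two inactive fragments together and restore recombination at FRT sites, allowing drug-gated control of genetic switches in synthetic biology applications in mammalian cells.
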