Features (pLannotate 1.2.2; 20 found; start..end, strand, type, name):
     46..62      -  protein_bind   lac operator: The lac repressor binds to the lac operator to inhibit transcription in E. coli. This inhibition can be relieved by adding lactose or isopropyl-β-D-thiogalactopyranoside (IPTG). lac repressor encoded by lacI
     70..100     -  promoter       lac promoter: promoter for the E. coli lac operon
    115..136     -  protein_bind   CAP binding site: CAP binding activates transcription in the presence of cAMP. E. coli catabolite activator protein
    149..188     -  CDS            lacI (fragment): lac repressor; lacI; The lac repressor binds to the lac operator to inhibit transcription in E. coli. This inhibition can be relieved by adding lactose or isopropyl-β-D-thiogalactopyranoside (IPTG).
    195..217     +  promoter       SV40 promoter (fragment): SV40 enhancer and early promoter
    221..355     +  rep_origin     SV40 ori: SV40 origin of replication
    375..509     +  polyA_signal   SV40 poly(A) signal: SV40 polyadenylation signal
    511..565     -  CDS            lacI (fragment): lac repressor; lacI; The lac repressor binds to the lac operator to inhibit transcription in E. coli. This inhibition can be relieved by adding lactose or isopropyl-β-D-thiogalactopyranoside (IPTG).
    748..1336    -  rep_origin     ori: high-copy-number ColE1/pMB1/pBR322/pUC origin of replication
   1507..2367    -  CDS            AmpR: β-lactamase; bla; confers resistance to ampicillin, carbenicillin, and related antibiotics
   2368..2472    -  promoter       AmpR promoter: bla
   2503..2882    +  enhancer       CMV enhancer: human cytomegalovirus immediate early enhancer
   2884..3159    +  promoter       chicken β-actin promoter: No description available
   3160..4175    +  intron         chimeric intron: chimera between introns from chicken β-actin and rabbit β-globin
   4310..4813    +  CDS            FLPo (fragment): nuclear-targeted site-specific recombinase FLPo is a mouse codon-optimized fusion between the SV40 nuclear localization signal and a thermostable version of the Saccharomyces cerevisiae site-specific recombinase FLP. Recombination occurs at FRT sequences.
   4856..5890    +  CDS            GID1A: GID1A_ARATH - Also known as CXE10, GID1L1. Experimental evidence at protein level: Swiss-Prot protein existence level 1. Functions as soluble gibberellin (GA) receptor. GA is an essential hormone that regulates growth and development in plants. Binds with high affinity the biologically active gibberellin GA4, but has no affinity for the biologically inactive GAs. In response to GA, interacts with specific DELLA proteins, known as repressors of GA- induced growth, and targets them for degradation via proteasome. Seems to be required for GA signaling that controls root growth, seed germination,
   5921..6145    +  polyA_signal   bGH poly(A) signal: bovine growth hormone polyadenylation signal
   6149..6170    +  promoter       SV40 promoter (fragment): SV40 enhancer and early promoter
   6308..6379    +  CDS            HBB (fragment): HBB_PONPY - Experimental evidence at transcript level: Swiss-Prot protein existence level 2. Involved in oxygen transport from the lung to the various peripheral tissues. From Pongo pygmaeus (Bornean orangutan).
   6450..6505    +  polyA_signal   β-globin poly(A) signal: rabbit β-globin polyadenylation signal (Gil and Proudfoot, 1987)
>Addgene plasmid #108749 | pBW2164_pCAG-PV1-FlpO-N168-L1-GID1-NLS-BGHpA | depositor full sequence | sequence record 205030 | Full Sequence
CCCAAGCTTGGCGTAATCATGGTCATAGCTGTTTCCTGTGTGAAATTGTTATCCGCTCACAATTCCACAC
AACATACGAGCCGGAAGCATAAAGTGTAAAGCCTGGGGTGCCTAATGAGTGAGCTAACTCACATTAATTG
CGTTGCGCTCACTGCCCGCTTTCCAGTCGGGAAACCTGTCGTGCCAGCGGATCCGCATCTCAATTAGTCA
GCAACCATAGTCCCGCCCCTAACTCCGCCCAGTTCCGCCCATTCTCCGCCCCATGGCTGACTAATTTTTT
TTATTTATGCAGAGGCCGAGGCCGCCTCGGCCTCTGAGCTATTCCAGAAGTAGTGAGGAGGCTTTTTTGG
AGGCCTAGGCTTTTGCAAAAAGCTAACTTGTTTATTGCAGCTTATAATGGTTACAAATAAAGCAATAGCA
TCACAAATTTCACAAATAAAGCATTTTTTTCACTGCATTCTAGTTGTGGTTTGTCCAAACTCATCAATGT
ATCTTATCATGTCTGGATCCGCTGCATTAATGAATCGGCCAACGCGCGGGGAGAGGCGGTTTGCGTATTG
GGCGCTCTTCCGCTTCCTCGCTCACTGACTCGCTGCGCTCGGTCGTTCGGCTGCGGCGAGCGGTATCAGC
TCACTCAAAGGCGGTAATACGGTTATCCACAGAATCAGGGGATAACGCAGGAAAGAACATGTGAGCAAAA
GGCCAGCAAAAGGCCAGGAACCGTAAAAAGGCCGCGTTGCTGGCGTTTTTCCATAGGCTCCGCCCCCCTG
ACGAGCATCACAAAAATCGACGCTCAAGTCAGAGGTGGCGAAACCCGACAGGACTATAAAGATACCAGGC
GTTTCCCCCTGGAAGCTCCCTCGTGCGCTCTCCTGTTCCGACCCTGCCGCTTACCGGATACCTGTCCGCC
TTTCTCCCTTCGGGAAGCGTGGCGCTTTCTCATAGCTCACGCTGTAGGTATCTCAGTTCGGTGTAGGTCG
TTCGCTCCAAGCTGGGCTGTGTGCACGAACCCCCCGTTCAGCCCGACCGCTGCGCCTTATCCGGTAACTA
TCGTCTTGAGTCCAACCCGGTAAGACACGACTTATCGCCACTGGCAGCAGCCACTGGTAACAGGATTAGC
AGAGCGAGGTATGTAGGCGGTGCTACAGAGTTCTTGAAGTGGTGGCCTAACTACGGCTACACTAGAAGAA
CAGTATTTGGTATCTGCGCTCTGCTGAAGCCAGTTACCTTCGGAAAAAGAGTTGGTAGCTCTTGATCCGG
CAAACAAACCACCGCTGGTAGCGGTGGTTTTTTTGTTTGCAAGCAGCAGATTACGCGCAGAAAAAAAGGA
TCTCAAGAAGATCCTTTGATCTTTTCTACGGGGTCTGACGCTCAGTGGAACGAAAACTCACGTTAAGGGA
TTTTGGTCATGAGATTATCAAAAAGGATCTTCACCTAGATCCTTTTAAATTAAAAATGAAGTTTTAAATC
AATCTAAAGTATATATGAGTAAACTTGGTCTGACAGTTACCAATGCTTAATCAGTGAGGCACCTATCTCA
GCGATCTGTCTATTTCGTTCATCCATAGTTGCCTGACTCCCCGTCGTGTAGATAACTACGATACGGGAGG
GCTTACCATCTGGCCCCAGTGCTGCAATGATACCGCGAGACCCACGCTCACCGGCTCCAGATTTATCAGC
AATAAACCAGCCAGCCGGAAGGGCCGAGCGCAGAAGTGGTCCTGCAACTTTATCCGCCTCCATCCAGTCT
ATTAATTGTTGCCGGGAAGCTAGAGTAAGTAGTTCGCCAGTTAATAGTTTGCGCAACGTTGTTGCCATTG
CTACAGGCATCGTGGTGTCACGCTCGTCGTTTGGTATGGCTTCATTCAGCTCCGGTTCCCAACGATCAAG
GCGAGTTACATGATCCCCCATGTTGTGCAAAAAAGCGGTTAGCTCCTTCGGTCCTCCGATCGTTGTCAGA
AGTAAGTTGGCCGCAGTGTTATCACTCATGGTTATGGCAGCACTGCATAATTCTCTTACTGTCATGCCAT
CCGTAAGATGCTTTTCTGTGACTGGTGAGTACTCAACCAAGTCATTCTGAGAATAGTGTATGCGGCGACC
GAGTTGCTCTTGCCCGGCGTCAATACGGGATAATACCGCGCCACATAGCAGAACTTTAAAAGTGCTCATC
ATTGGAAAACGTTCTTCGGGGCGAAAACTCTCAAGGATCTTACCGCTGTTGAGATCCAGTTCGATGTAAC
CCACTCGTGCACCCAACTGATCTTCAGCATCTTTTACTTTCACCAGCGTTTCTGGGTGAGCAAAAACAGG
AAGGCAAAATGCCGCAAAAAAGGGAATAAGGGCGACACGGAAATGTTGAATACTCATACTCTTCCTTTTT
CAATATTATTGAAGCATTTATCAGGGTTATTGTCTCATGAGCGGATACATATTTGAATGTATTTAGAAAA
ATAAACAAATAGGGGTTCCGCGCACATTTCCCCGAAAAGTGCCACCTGGGTCGACATTGATTATTGACTA
GTTATTAATAGTAATCAATTACGGGGTCATTAGTTCATAGCCCATATATGGAGTTCCGCGTTACATAACT
TACGGTAAATGGCCCGCCTGGCTGACCGCCCAACGACCCCCGCCCATTGACGTCAATAATGACGTATGTT
CCCATAGTAACGCCAATAGGGACTTTCCATTGACGTCAATGGGTGGAGTATTTACGGTAAACTGCCCACT
TGGCAGTACATCAAGTGTATCATATGCCAAGTACGCCCCCTATTGACGTCAATGACGGTAAATGGCCCGC
CTGGCATTATGCCCAGTACATGACCTTATGGGACTTTCCTACTTGGCAGTACATCTACGTATTAGTCATC
GCTATTACCATGGTCGAGGTGAGCCCCACGTTCTGCTTCACTCTCCCCATCTCCCCCCCCTCCCCACCCC
CAATTTTGTATTTATTTATTTTTTAATTATTTTGTGCAGCGATGGGGGCGGGGGGGGGGGGGGCGCGCGC
CAGGCGGGGCGGGGCGGGGCGAGGGGCGGGGCGGGGCGAGGCGGAAAGGTGCGGCGGCAGCCAATCAGAG
CGGCGCGCTCCGAAAGTTTCCTTTTATGGCGAGGCGGCGGCGGCGGCGGCCCTATAAAAAGCGAAGCGCG
CGGCGGGCGGGAGTCGCTGCGTTGCCTTCGCCCCGTGCCCCGCTCCGCGCCGCCTCGCGCCGCCCGCCCC
GGCTCTGACTGACCGCGTTACTCCCACAGGTGAGCGGGCGGGACGGCCCTTCTCCTCCGGGCTGTAATTA
GCGCTTGGTTTAATGACGGCTCGTTTCTTTTCTGTGGCTGCGTGAAAGCCTTAAAGGGCTCCGGGAGGGC
CCTTTGTGCGGGGGGGAGCGGCTCGGGGGGTGCGTGCGTGTGTGTGTGCGTGGGGAGCGCCGCGTGCGGC
TCCGCGCTGCCCGGCGGCTGTGAGCGCTGCGGGCGCGGCGCGGGGCTTTGTGCGCTCCGCAGTGTGCGCG
AGGGGAGCGCGGCCGGGGGCGGTGCCCCGCGGTGCGGGGGGGGCTGCGAGGGGAACAAAGGCTGCGTGCG
GGGTGTGTGCGTGGGGGGGTGAGCAGGGGGTGTGGGCGCGGCGGTCGGGCTGTAACCCCCCCCTGCACCC
CCCTCCCCGAGTTGCTGAGCACGGCCCGGCTTCGGGTGCGGGGCTCCGTACGGGGCGTGGCGCGGGGCTC
GCCGTGCCGGGCGGGGGGTGGCGGCAGGTGGGGGTGCCGGGCGGGGCGGGGCCGCCTCGGGCCGGGGAGG
GCTCGGGGGAGGGGCGCGGCGGCCCCCGGAGCGCCGGCGGCTGTCGAGGCGCGGCGAGCCGCAGCCATTG
CCTTTTATGGTAATCGTGCGAGAGGGCGCAGGGACTTCCTTTGTCCCAAATCTGTGCGGAGCCGAAATCT
GGGAGGCGCCGCCGCACCCCCTCTAGCGGGCGCGGGGCGAAGCGGTGCGGCGCCGGCAGGAAGGAAATGG
GCGGGGAGGGCCTTCGTGCGTCGCCGCGCCGCCGTCCCCTTCTCCCTCTCCAGCCTCGGGGCTGTCCGCG
GGGGGACGGCTGCCTTCGGGGGGGACGGGGCAGGGCGGGGTTCGGCTTCTGGCGTGTGACCGGCGGCTCT
AGAGCCTCTGCTAACCATGTTCATGCCTTCTTCTTTTTCCTACAGCTCCTGGGCAACGTGCTGGTTATTG
TGCTGTCTCATCATTTTGGCAAAGAATTGATTAATTCGAGCGAAGGCGCGCCCATTACTCGCATCCATTC
TCAGGCTGTCTCGTCTCGTCTCGCACGCGTGCCGCCACCATGAGCCAGTTCGACATCCTGTGCAAGACCC
CCCCCAAGGTGCTGGTGCGGCAGTTCGTGGAGAGATTCGAGAGGCCCAGCGGCGAGAAGATCGCCAGCTG
TGCCGCCGAGCTGACCTACCTGTGCTGGATGATCACCCACAACGGCACCGCCATCAAGAGGGCCACCTTC
ATGAGCTACAACACCATCATCAGCAACAGCCTGAGCTTCGACATCGTGAACAAGAGCCTGCAGTTCAAGT
ACAAGACCCAGAAGGCCACCATCCTGGAGGCCAGCCTGAAGAAGCTGATCCCCGCCTGGGAGTTCACCAT
CATCCCTTACAACGGCCAGAAGCACCAGAGCGACATCACCGACATCGTGTCCAGCCTGCAGCTGCAGTTC
GAGAGCAGCGAGGAGGCCGACAAGGGCAACAGCCACAGCAAGAAGATGCTGAAGGCCCTGCTGTCCGAGG
GCGAGAGCATCTGGGAGATCACCGAGAAGATCCTGAACAGCTTCGAGTACACCTCCGGAGGGTCTGGCTC
CGGATCAAGTGGTGGCAGCGGTACCATGGCCGCCAGCGACGAAGTGAACCTGATCGAGAGCAGAACCGTG
GTGCCCCTGAACACCTGGGTGCTGATCTCCAACTTCAAGGTGGCCTACAACATCCTGCGGAGGCCCGACG
GCACCTTCAACAGACACCTGGCCGAGTACCTGGACCGGAAAGTGACCGCCAACGCCAACCCTGTGGACGG
CGTGTTCAGCTTCGACGTGCTGATCGACCGGCGGATCAACCTGCTGAGCCGGGTGTACAGACCCGCCTAC
GCCGATCAGGAACAGCCCCCCTCTATCCTGGATCTGGAAAAGCCCGTGGATGGCGACATCGTGCCCGTGA
TCCTGTTCTTCCACGGCGGCAGCTTTGCCCACAGCAGCGCCAATAGCGCCATCTACGACACCCTGTGCAG
ACGGCTCGTGGGCCTGTGCAAATGCGTGGTGGTGTCCGTGAACTACCGCAGAGCCCCCGAGAACCCTTAC
CCCTGCGCCTACGATGATGGCTGGATCGCCCTGAACTGGGTCAACAGCAGAAGCTGGCTGAAGTCCAAGA
AAGACAGCAAGGTGCACATCTTTCTGGCCGGCGATAGCAGCGGCGGCAATATCGCCCATAACGTGGCCCT
GAGAGCCGGCGAGTCTGGCATCGATGTGCTGGGCAATATCCTGCTGAACCCCATGTTCGGCGGCAACGAG
CGGACCGAGAGCGAGAAGTCTCTGGACGGCAAGTACTTCGTGACCGTGCGGGACCGGGACTGGTACTGGA
AGGCCTTTCTGCCCGAGGGCGAGGACAGAGAGCACCCCGCCTGCAATCCCTTCAGCCCCAGAGGCAAAAG
CCTGGAAGGCGTGTCCTTCCCAAAGTCCCTGGTGGTGGTGGCCGGCCTGGACCTGATCAGAGATTGGCAG
CTGGCCTATGCCGAGGGCCTGAAGAAAGCCGGCCAGGAAGTGAAGCTGATGCACCTGGAAAAGGCCACCG
TGGGCTTCTACCTGCTGCCCAACAACAACCACTTCCACAACGTGATGGACGAGATCAGCGCCTTCGTGAA
CGCCGAGTGCCCCAAGAAAAAGCGGAAGGTGTGAGAATTCCTGTGCCTTCTAGTTGCCAGCCATCTGTTG
TTTGCCCCTCCCCCGTGCCTTCCTTGACCCTGGAAGGTGCCACTCCCACTGTCCTTTCCTAATAAAATGA
GGAAATTGCATCGCATTGTCTGAGTAGGTGTCATTCTATTCTGGGGGGTGGGGTGGGGCAGGACAGCAAG
GGGGAGGATTGGGAAGACAATAGCAGGCATGCTGGGGATGCGGTGGGCTCTATGGCTTCTGAGGCGGAAA
GAACCAGCTGGGGCTCTAGGGGGTATCCCCACGCGCCCTGTAGCGTGTACCGCTGGGAGTTCGTAGACGG
AAACAAACGCAGAATCCAAGCGCGGCCGCCCAGGATACATAGATTACCACAACTCCGAGCCCTTCCACCG
CTAGCGCACTCCTCAGGTGCAGGCTGCCTATCAGAAGGTGGTGGCTGGTGTGGCCAATGCCCTGGCTCAC
AAATACCACTGAGATCTTTTTCCCTCTGCCAAAAATTATGGGGACATCATGAAGCCCCTTGAGCATCTGA
CTTCTGGCTAATAAAGGAAATTTATTTTCATTGCAATAGTGTGTTGGAATTTTTTGTGTCTCTCACTCGG
AAGGACATATGGGAGGGCAAATCATTTAAAACATCAGAATGAGTATTTGGTTTAGAGTTTGGCAACATAT
GCCCATATGCTGGCTGCCATGAACAAAGGTTGGCTATAAAGAGGTCATCAGTATATGAAACAGCCCCCTG
CTGTCCATTCCTTATTCCATAGAAAAGCCTTGACTTGAGGTTAGATTTTTTTTATATTTTGTTTTGTGTT
ATTTTTTTCTTTAACATCCCTAAAATTTTCCTTACATGTTTTACTAGCCAGATTTTTCCTCCTCTCCTGA
CTACTCCCAGTCATAGCTGTCCCTCTTCTCTTATGGAGATCCCTCGACCTGCAG
