>Addgene plasmid #108749 | pBW2164_pCAG-PV1-FlpO-N168-L1-GID1-NLS-BGHpA | addgene partial sequence | sequence record 216321 | Addgene Partial NGS Result
TGCACCCCCCTCCCCGAGTTGCTGAGCACGGCCCGGCTTCGGGTGCGGGGCTCCGTACGGGGCGTGGCGC
GGGGCTCGCCGTGCCGGGCGGGGGGTGGCGGCAGGTGGGGGTGCCGGGCGGGGCGGGGCCGCCTCGGGCC
GGGGAGGGCTCGGGGGAGGGGCGCGGCGGCCCCCGGAGCGCCGGCGGCTGTCGAGGCGCGGCGAGCCGCA
GCCATTGCCTTTTATGGTAATCGTGCGAGAGGGCGCAGGGACTTCCTTTGTCCCAAATCTGTGCGGAGCC
GAAATCTGGGAGGCGCCGCCGCACCCCCTCTAGCGGGCGCGGGGCGAAGCGGTGCGGCGCCGGCAGGAAG
GAAATGGGCGGGGAGGGCCTTCGTGCGTCGCCGCGCCGCCGTCCCCTTCTCCCTCTCCAGCCTCGGGGCT
GTCCGCGGGGGGACGGCTGCCTTCGGGGGGGACGGGGCAGGGCGGGGTTCGGCTTCTGGCGTGTGACCGG
CGGCTCTAGAGCCTCTGCTAACCATGTTCATGCCTTCTTCTTTTTCCTACAGCTCCTGGGCAACGTGCTG
GTTATTGTGCTGTCTCATCATTTTGGCAAAGAATTGATTAATTCGAGCGAAGGCGCGCCCATTACTCGCA
TCCATTCTCAGGCTGTCTCGTCTCGTCTCGCACGCGTGCCGCCACCATGAGCCAGTTCGACATCCTGTGC
AAGACCCCCCCCAAGGTGCTGGTGCGGCAGTTCGTGGAGAGATTCGAGAGGCCCAGCGGCGAGAAGATCG
CCAGCTGTGCCGCCGAGCTGACCTACCTGTGCTGGATGATCACCCACAACGGCACCGCCATCAAGAGGGC
CACCTTCATGAGCTACAACACCATCATCAGCAACAGCCTGAGCTTCGACATCGTGAACAAGAGCCTGCAG
TTCAAGTACAAGACCCAGAAGGCCACCATCCTGGAGGCCAGCCTGAAGAAGCTGATCCCCGCCTGGGAGT
TCACCATCATCCCTTACAACGGCCAGAAGCACCAGAGCGACATCACCGACATCGTGTCCAGCCTGCAGCT
GCAGTTCGAGAGCAGCGAGGAGGCCGACAAGGGCAACAGCCACAGCAAGAAGATGCTGAAGGCCCTGCTG
TCCGAGGGCGAGAGCATCTGGGAGATCACCGAGAAGATCCTGAACAGCTTCGAGTACACCTCCGGAGGGT
CTGGCTCCGGATCAAGTGGTGGCAGCGGTACCATGGCCGCCAGCGACGAAGTGAACCTGATCGAGAGCAG
AACCGTGGTGCCCCTGAACACCTGGGTGCTGATCTCCAACTTCAAGGTGGCCTACAACATCCTGCGGAGG
CCCGACGGCACCTTCAACAGACACCTGGCCGAGTACCTGGACCGGAAAGTGACCGCCAACGCCAACCCTG
TGGACGGCGTGTTCAGCTTCGACGTGCTGATCGACCGGCGGATCAACCTGCTGAGCCGGGTGTACAGACC
CGCCTACGCCGATCAGGAACAGCCCCCCTCTATCCTGGATCTGGAAAAGCCCGTGGATGGCGACATCGTG
CCCGTGATCCTGTTCTTCCACGGCGGCAGCTTTGCCCACAGCAGCGCCAATAGCGCCATCTACGACACCC
TGTGCAGACGGCTCGTGGGCCTGTGCAAATGCGTGGTGGTGTCCGTGAACTACCGCAGAGCCCCCGAGAA
CCCTTACCCCTGCGCCTACGATGATGGCTGGATCGCCCTGAACTGGGTCAACAGCAGAAGCTGGCTGAAG
TCCAAGAAAGACAGCAAGGTGCACATCTTTCTGGCCGGCGATAGCAGCGGCGGCAATATCGCCCATAACG
TGGCCCTGAGAGCCGGCGAGTCTGGCATCGATGTGCTGGGCAATATCCTGCTGAACCCCATGTTCGGCGG
CAACGAGCGGACCGAGAGCGAGAAGTCTCTGGACGGCAAGTACTTCGTGACCGTGCGGGACCGGGACTGG
TACTGGAAGGCCTTTCTGCCCGAGGGCGAGGACAGAGAGCACCCCGCCTGCAATCCCTTCAGCCCCAGAG
GCAAAAGCCTGGAAGGCGTGTCCTTCCCAAAGTCCCTGGTGGTGGTGGCCGGCCTGGACCTGATCAGAGA
TTGGCAGCTGGCCTATGCCGAGGGCCTGAAGAAAGCCGGCCAGGAAGTGAAGCTGATGCACCTGGAAAAG
GCCACCGTGGGCTTCTACCTGCTGCCCAACAACAACCACTTCCACAACGTGATGGACGAGATCAGCGCCT
TCGTGAACGCCGAGTGCCCCAAGAAAAAGCGGAAGGTGTGAGAATTCCTGTGCCTTCTAGTTGCCAGCCA
TCTGTTGTTTGCCCCTCCCCCGTGCCTTCCTTGACCCTGGAAGGTGCCACTCCCACTGTCCTTTCCTAAT
AAAATGAGGAAATTGCATCGCATTGTCTGAGTAGGTGTCATTCTATTCTGGGGGGTGGGGTGGGGCAGGA
CAGCAAGGGGGAGGATTGGGAAGACAATAGCAGGCATGCTGGGGATGCGGTGGGCTCTATGGCTTCTGAG
GCGGAAAGAACCAGCTGGGGCTCTAGGGGGTATCCCCACGCGCCCTGTAGCGTGTACCGCTGGGAGTTCG
TAGACGGAAACAAACGCAGAATCCAAGCGCGGCCGCCCAGGATACATAGATTACCACAACTCCGAGCCCT
TCCACCGCTAGCGCACTCCTCAGGTGCAGGCTGCCTATCAGAAGGTGGTGGCTGGTGTGGCCAATGCCCT
GGCTCACAAATACCACTGAGATCTTTTTCCCTCTGCCAAAAATTATGGGGACATCATGAAGCCCCTTGAG
CATCTGACTTCTGGCTAATAAAGGAAATTTATTTTCATTGCAATAGTGTGTTGGAATTTTTTGTGTCTCT
CACTCGGAAGGACATATGGGAGGGCAAATCATTTAAAACATCAGAATGAGTATTTGGTTTAGAGTTTGGC
AACATATGCCCATATGCTGGCTGCCATGAACAAAGGTTGGCTATAAAGAGGTCATCAGTATATGAAACAG
CCCCCTGCTGTCCATTCCTTATTCCATAGAAAAGCCTTGACTTGAGGTTAGATTTTTTTTATATTTTGTT
TTGTGTTATTTTTTTCTTTAACATCCCTAAAATTTTCCTTACATGTTTTACTAGCCAGATTTTTCCTCCT
CTCCTGACTACTCCCAGTCATAGCTGTCCCTCTTCTCTTATGGAGATCCCTCGACCTGCAGCCCAAGCTT
GGCGTAATCATGGTCATAGCTGTTTCCTGTGTGAAATTGTTATCCGCTCACAATTCCACACAACATACGA
GCCGGAAGCATAAAGTGTAAAGCCTGGGGTGCCTAATGAGTGAGCTAACTCACATTAATTGCGTTGCGCT
CACTGCCCGCTTTCCAGTCGGGAAACCTGTCGTGCCAGCGGATCCGCATCTCAATTAGTCAGCAACCATA
GTCCCGCCCCTAACTCCGCCCAGTTCCGCCCATTCTCCGCCCCATGGCTGACTAATTTTTTTTATTTATG
CAGAGGCCGAGGCCGCCTCGGCCTCTGAGCTATTCCAGAAGTAGTGAGGAGGCTTTTTTGGAGGCCTAGG
CTTTTGCAAAAAGCTAACTTGTTTATTGCAGCTTATAATGGTTACAAATAAAGCAATAGCATCACAAATT
TCACAAATAAAGCATTTTTTTCACTGCATTCTAGTTGTGGTTTGTCCAAACTCATCAATGTATCTTATCA
TGTCTGGATCCGCTGCATTAATGAATCGGCCAACGCGCGGGGAGAGGCGGTTTGCGTATTGGGCGCTCTT
CCGCTTCCTCGCTCACTGACTCGCTGCGCTCGGTCGTTCGGCTGCGGCGAGCGGTATCAGCTCACTCAAA
GGCGGTAATACGGTTATCCACAGAATCAGGGGATAACGCAGGAAAGAACATGTGAGCAAAAGGCCAGCAA
AAGGCCAGGAACCGTAAAAAGGCCGCGTTGCTGGCGTTTTTCCATAGGCTCCGCCCCCCTGACGAGCATC
ACAAAAATCGACGCTCAAGTCAGAGGTGGCGAAACCCGACAGGACTATAAAGATACCAGGCGTTTCCCCC
TGGAAGCTCCCTCGTGCGCTCTCCTGTTCCGACCCTGCCGCTTACCGGATACCTGTCCGCCTTTCTCCCT
TCGGGAAGCGTGGCGCTTTCTCATAGCTCACGCTGTAGGTATCTCAGTTCGGTGTAGGTCGTTCGCTCCA
AGCTGGGCTGTGTGCACGAACCCCCCGTTCAGCCCGACCGCTGCGCCTTATCCGGTAACTATCGTCTTGA
GTCCAACCCGGTAAGACACGACTTATCGCCACTGGCAGCAGCCACTGGTAACAGGATTAGCAGAGCGAGG
TATGTAGGCGGTGCTACAGAGTTCTTGAAGTGGTGGCCTAACTACGGCTACACTAGAAGAACAGTATTTG
GTATCTGCGCTCTGCTGAAGCCAGTTACCTTCGGAAAAAGAGTTGGTAGCTCTTGATCCGGCAAACAAAC
CACCGCTGGTAGCGGTGGTTTTTTTGTTTGCAAGCAGCAGATTACGCGCAGAAAAAAAGGATCTCAAGAA
GATCCTTTGATCTTTTCTACGGGGTCTGACGCTCAGTGGAACGAAAACTCACGTTAAGGGATTTTGGTCA
TGAGATTATCAAAAAGGATCTTCACCTAGATCCTTTTAAATTAAAAATGAAGTTTTAAATCAATCTAAAG
TATATATGAGTAAACTTGGTCTGACAGTTACCAATGCTTAATCAGTGAGGCACCTATCTCAGCGATCTGT
CTATTTCGTTCATCCATAGTTGCCTGACTCCCCGTCGTGTAGATAACTACGATACGGGAGGGCTTACCAT
CTGGCCCCAGTGCTGCAATGATACCGCGAGACCCACGCTCACCGGCTCCAGATTTATCAGCAATAAACCA
GCCAGCCGGAAGGGCCGAGCGCAGAAGTGGTCCTGCAACTTTATCCGCCTCCATCCAGTCTATTAATTGT
TGCCGGGAAGCTAGAGTAAGTAGTTCGCCAGTTAATAGTTTGCGCAACGTTGTTGCCATTGCTACAGGCA
TCGTGGTGTCACGCTCGTCGTTTGGTATGGCTTCATTCAGCTCCGGTTCCCAACGATCAAGGCGAGTTAC
ATGATCCCCCATGTTGTGCAAAAAAGCGGTTAGCTCCTTCGGTCCTCCGATCGTTGTCAGAAGTAAGTTG
GCCGCAGTGTTATCACTCATGGTTATGGCAGCACTGCATAATTCTCTTACTGTCATGCCATCCGTAAGAT
GCTTTTCTGTGACTGGTGAGTACTCAACCAAGTCATTCTGAGAATAGTGTATGCGGCGACCGAGTTGCTC
TTGCCCGGCGTCAATACGGGATAATACCGCGCCACATAGCAGAACTTTAAAAGTGCTCATCATTGGAAAA
CGTTCTTCGGGGCGAAAACTCTCAAGGATCTTACCGCTGTTGAGATCCAGTTCGATGTAACCCACTCGTG
CACCCAACTGATCTTCAGCATCTTTTACTTTCACCAGCGTTTCTGGGTGAGCAAAAACAGGAAGGCAAAA
TGCCGCAAAAAAGGGAATAAGGGCGACACGGAAATGTTGAATACTCATACTCTTCCTTTTTCAATATTAT
TGAAGCATTTATCAGGGTTATTGTCTCATGAGCGGATACATATTTGAATGTATTTAGAAAAATAAACAAA
TAGGGGTTCCGCGCACATTTCCCCGAAAAGTGCCACCTGGGTCGACATTGATTATTGACTAGTTATTAAT
AGTAATCAATTACGGGGTCATTAGTTCATAGCCCATATATGGAGTTCCGCGTTACATAACTTACGGTAAA
TGGCCCGCCTGGCTGACCGCCCAACGACCCCCGCCCATTGACGTCAATAATGACGTATGTTCCCATAGTA
ACGCCAATAGGGACTTTCCATTGACGTCAATGGGTGGAGTATTTACGGTAAACTGCCCACTTGGCAGTAC
ATCAAGTGTATCATATGCCAAGTACGCCCCCTATTGACGTCAATGACGGTAAATGGCCCGCCTGGCATTA
TGCCCAGTACATGACCTTATGGGACTTTCCTACTTGGCAGTACATCTACGTATTAGTCATCGCTATTACC
ATGGTCGAGGTGAGCCCCACGTTCTGCTTCACTCTCCCCATCTCCCCCCCCTCCCCACCCCCAATTTTGT
ATTTATTTATTTTTTAATTATTTTGTGCAGCGATGGGGGCGGGGGGGGGG
